>Addgene plasmid #183421 | pOC2 cloning template vector | addgene full sequence | sequence record 360208 | Addgene NGS Result
ACGGTTCCTGGCCTTTTGCTGGCCTTTTGCTCACATGTATAACTTCGTATAGTATAAATTATACGAAGTT
ATGATCCGACGCCGCCATCTCTAGGCCCGCGCCGGCCCCCTCGCACAGACTTGTGGGAGAAGCTCGGCTA
CTCCCCTGCCCCGGTTAATTTGCATATAATATTTCCTAGTAACTATAGAGGCTTAATGTGCGATAAAAGA
CAGATAATCTGTTCTTTTTAATACTAGCTACATTTTACATGATAGGCTTGGATTTCTATAAGAGATACAA
ATACTAAATTATTATTTTAAAAAACAGCACACTCGAGAACTCACCCTAACTGTAAAGTTAGTATAACTTC
GTATAGTATAAATTATACGAAGTTATAAGCCTTGTTTGTCTTCGTGTACAAGAAGACCTGTTTTAGAGCT
AGAAATAGCAAGTTAAAATAAGGCTAGTCCGTTATCAACTTGAAAAAGTGGCACCGAGTCGGTGCTTTTT
TGTTTTAGAGCTAGAAATAGCAAGTTAAAATAAGGCTAGTCCGTTTTTAGCGCGTGCGCCAATTCTGCAG
ACAAATGGCTCTAGAAGCTTGCTAGCAATTGTCGACTCGAGGATCCTAGGACGCGTTAACTTACGGTAAA
TGGCCCGGCGGCCGCAGGAACCCCTAGTGATGGAGTTGGCCACTCCCTCTCTGCGCGCTCGCTCGCTCAC
TGAGGCCGGGCGACCAAAGGTCGCCCGACGCCCGGGCTTTGCCCGGGCGGCCTCAGTGAGCGAGCGAGCG
CGCAGCTGCCTGCAGGGGCGCCTGATGCGGTATTTTCTCCTTACGCATCTGTGCGGTATTTCACACCGCA
TA
[95 nt withheld, positions 843-937]
T
[46 nt withheld, positions 939-984]
C
[141 nt withheld, positions 986-1126]
CCTTTGACGTTGGAGTCCACGTTCTTT
[37 nt withheld, positions 1154-1190]
ACTCTATCTCGGGCTATTCTTTTGATTTATAAGGGATTTTGCCGATTTCGGTCTATTGGTTAAAAAATGA
GCTGATTTAACAAAAATTTAACGCGAATTTTAACAAAATATTAACGTTTACAATTTTATGGTGCACTCTC
AGTACAATCTGCTCTGATGCCGCATAGTTAAGCCAGCCCCGACACCCGCCAACACCCGCTGACGCGCCCT
GACGGGCTTGTCTGCTCCCGGCATCCGCTTACAGACAAGCTGTGACCGTCTCCGGGAGCTGCATGTGTCA
GAGGTTTTCACCGTCATCACCGAAACGCGCGAGACGAAAGGGCCTCGTGATACGCCTATTTTTATAGGTT
AATGTCATGATAATAATGGTTTCTTAGACGTCAGGTGGCACTTTTCGGGGAAATGTGCGCGGAACCCCTA
TTTGTTTATTTTTCTAAATACATTCAAATATGTATCCGCTCATGAGACAATAACCCTGATAAATGCTTCA
ATAATATTGAAAAAGGAAGAGTATGAGTATTCAACATTTCCGTGTCGCCCTTATTCCCTTTTTTGCGGCA
TTTTGCCTTCCTGTTTTTGCTCACCCAGAAACGCTGGTGAAAGTAAAAGATGCTGAAGATCAGTTGGGTG
CACGAGTGGGTTACATCGAACTGGATCTCAACAGCGGTAAGATCCTTGAGAGTTTTCGCCCCGAAGAACG
TTTTCCAATGATGAGCACTTTTAAAGTTCTGCTATGTGGCGCGGTATTATCCCGTATTGACGCCGGGCAA
GAGCAACTCGGTCGCCGCATACACTATTCTCAGAATGACTTGGTTGAGTACTCACCAGTCACAGAAAAGC
ATCTTACGGATGGCATGACAGTAAGAGAATTATGCAGTGCTGCCATAACCATGAGTGATAACACTGCGGC
CAACTTACTTCTGACAACGATCGGAGGACCGAAGGAGCTAACCGCTTTTTTGCACAACATGGGGGATCAT
GTAACTCGCCTTGATCGTTGGGAACCGGAGCTGAATGAAGCCATACCAAACGACGAGCGTGACACCACGA
TGCCTGTAGCAATGGCAACAACGTTGCGCAAACTATTAACTGGCGAACTACTTACTCTAGCTTCCCGGCA
ACAATTAATAGACTGGATGGAGGCGGATAAAGTTGCAGGACCACTTCTGCGCTCGGCCCTTCCGGCTGGC
TGGTTTATTGCTGATAAATCTGGAGCCGGTGAGCGTGGAAGCCGCGGTATCATTGCAGCACTGGGGCCAG
ATGGTAAGCCCTCCCGTATCGTAGTTATCTACACGACGGGGAGTCAGGCAACTATGGATGAACGAAATAG
ACAGATCGCTGAGATAGGTGCCTCACTGATTAAGCATTGGTAACTGTCAGACCAAGTTTACTCATATATA
CTTTAGATTGATTTAAAACTTCATTTTTAATTTAAAAGGATCTAGGTGAAGATCCTTTTTGATAATCTCA
TGACCAAAATCCCTTAACGTGAGTTTTCGTTCCACTGAGCGTCAGACCCCGTAGAAAAGATCAAAGGATC
TTCTTGAGATCCTTTTTTTCTGCGCGTAATCTGCTGCTTGCAAACAAAAAAACCACCGCTACCAGCGGTG
GTTTGTTTGCCGGATCAAGAGCTACCAACTCTTTTTCCGAAGGTAACTGGCTTCAGCAGAGCGCAGATAC
CAAATACTGTTCTTCTAGTGTAGCCGTAGTTAGGCCACCACTTCAAGAACTCTGTAGCACCGCCTACATA
CCTCGCTCTGCTAATCCTGTTACCAGTGGCTGCTGCCAGTGGCGATAAGTCGTGTCTTACCGGGTTGGAC
TCAAGACGATAGTTACCGGATAAGGCGCAGCGGTCGGGCTGAACGGGGGGTTCGTGCACACAGCCCAGCT
TGGAGCGAACGACCTACACCGAACTGAGATACCTACAGCGTGAGCTATGAGAAAGCGCCACGCTTCCCGA
AGGGAGAAAGGCGGACAGGTATCCGGTAAGCGGCAGGGTCGGAACAGGAGAGCGCACGAGGGAGCTTCCA
GGGGGAAACGCCTGGTATCTTTATAGTCCTGTCGGGTTTCGCCACCTCTGACTTGAGCGTCGATTTTTGT
GATGCTCGTCAGGGGGGCGGAGCCTATGGAAAAACGCCAGCAACGCGGCCTTTTT
Features (pLannotate 1.2.2; 14 found; start..end, strand, type, name):
     39..72      +  protein_bind   loxP511: Cre-mediated recombination occurs in the 8-bp core sequence (GTATACAT). loxP511 sites are compatible with each other, but incompatible with wild-type loxP sites. Cre recombinase
     73..338     +  promoter       U6 promoter (fragment): RNA polymerase III promoter for mouse U6 snRNA (Das et al., 1988)
    343..376     +  protein_bind   loxP511: Cre-mediated recombination occurs in the 8-bp core sequence (GTATACAT). loxP511 sites are compatible with each other, but incompatible with wild-type loxP sites. Cre recombinase
    410..485     +  misc_RNA       gRNA scaffold: guide RNA scaffold for the Streptococcus pyogenes CRISPR/Cas9 system
    492..535     +  misc_RNA       gRNA scaffold (fragment): guide RNA scaffold for the Streptococcus pyogenes CRISPR/Cas9 system
    617..637     +  enhancer       CMV enhancer (fragment): human cytomegalovirus immediate early enhancer; contains an 18-bp deletion relative to the standard CMV enhancer
    646..786     +  repeat_region  AAV2 ITR: inverted terminal repeat of adeno-associated virus serotype 2 inverted
    791..842     -  misc_feature   bom (fragment): basis of mobility region from pBR322
    861..1316    +  rep_origin     f1 ori (sequence partly withheld): f1 bacteriophage origin of replication; arrow indicates direction of (+) strand synthesis
   1317..1366    -  misc_feature   bom (fragment): basis of mobility region from pBR322
   1468..1503    -  CDS            rop (fragment): Rop protein, which maintains plasmids at low copy number; rop
   1598..1702    +  promoter       AmpR promoter: bla
   1703..2563    +  CDS            AmpR: β-lactamase; bla; confers resistance to ampicillin, carbenicillin, and related antibiotics
   2734..3322    +  rep_origin     ori: high-copy-number ColE1/pMB1/pBR322/pUC origin of replication
