[The description below was written by a language model from this plasmid's Addgene catalogue record and pLannotate feature annotations shown in this document.]
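Description:
pOC2 cloning template vector is an empty-backbone CRISPR plasmid described as a "CreOFF" knock-in vector, intended as a starting template into which users clone their own targeting components. No insert is recorded. It is a small plasmid (about 3.3 kb) maintained in E. coli at high copy through a ColE1/pUC-type origin and selected with ampicillin via the β-lactamase gene and its native promoter. An f1 bacteriophage origin is also present, along with short remnants of pBR322 bom and rop sequences that are backbone leftovers rather than functional parts.

The functional core is a guide RNA expression unit in which a mouse U6 RNA polymerase III promoter fragment is flanked by two loxP511 sites in the same orientation, followed by the Streptococcus pyogenes Cas9 gRNA scaffold (a second, partial scaffold fragment is annotated just downstream). This arrangement explains the CreOFF name: in the absence of Cre the U6 promoter drives guide RNA transcription, whereas Cre recombination between the compatible loxP511 sites should excise the promoter and shut guide expression off. loxP511 sites do not recombine with wild-type loxP, so the switch can work alongside standard loxP-based elements. The associated publication concerns sequential CRISPR/Cas9 editing for duplex labelling of neuronal proteins, consistent with using Cre to separate two knock-in events in time.

The annotation shows no Cas9 coding sequence, donor cassette or guide spacer, so a spacer and donor would presumably be cloned in and Cas9 supplied separately, though the record does not say how. Only one AAV2 ITR and a very short CMV enhancer fragment are detected, so the record does not establish that the plasmid can be packaged into AAV.
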