Addgene plasmid #183421: pOC2 cloning template vector
Purpose: (Empty Backbone) CreOFF knock-in vector
Depositing lab: Harold MacGillavry. Depositing organization: Utrecht University. Publication: Duplex Labeling and Manipulation of Neuronal Proteins Using Sequential CRISPR/Cas9 Gene Editing. Droogers WJ, Willems J, MacGillavry HD, de Jong APH. eNeuro. 2022 Jul 18;9(4):ENEURO.0056-22.2022. doi: 10.1523/ENEURO.0056-22.2022. PubMed 35851300.
Backbone
  Vector backbone: pOC2
  Vector type: CRISPR
Growth in bacteria
  Bacterial resistance: Ampicillin, 100 μg/mL
  Growth temperature: 37°C
  Growth strain: DH5alpha
  Copy number: High Copy
Gene/Insert
  Gene/Insert name: None
Terms and licenses: Academic/Nonprofit Terms; Industry Terms: Not Available to Industry
Depositor comments: Please visit https://www.biorxiv.org/content/10.1101/2022.01.02.474730v1 for bioRxiv preprint.
How to cite: pOC2 cloning template vector was a gift from Harold MacGillavry (Addgene plasmid # 183421 ; http://n2t.net/addgene:183421 ; RRID:Addgene_183421)
